>Addgene plasmid #195513 | pCMV-MMLV-gag-hMLH1dn | addgene full sequence | sequence record 384690 | Addgene NGS Result
GGCGAAACCCGACAGGACTATAAAGATACCAGGCGTTTCCCCCTGGAAGCTCCCTCGTGCGCTCTCCTGT
TCCGACCCTGCCGCTTACCGGATACCTGTCCGCCTTTCTCCCTTCGGGAAGCGTGGCGCTTTCTCATAGC
TCACGCTGTAGGTATCTCAGTTCGGTGTAGGTCGTTCGCTCCAAGCTGGGCTGTGTGCACGAACCCCCCG
TTCAGCCCGACCGCTGCGCCTTATCCGGTAACTATCGTCTTGAGTCCAACCCGGTAAGACACGACTTATC
GCCACTGGCAGCAGCCACTGGTAACAGGATTAGCAGAGCGAGGTATGTAGGCGGTGCTACAGAGTTCTTG
AAGTGGTGGCCTAACTACGGCTACACTAGAAGAACAGTATTTGGTATCTGCGCTCTGCTGAAGCCAGTTA
CCTTCGGAAAAAGAGTTGGTAGCTCTTGATCCGGCAAACAAACCACCGCTGGTAGCGGTGGTTTTTTTGT
TTGCAAGCAGCAGATTACGCGCAGAAAAAAAGGATCTCAAGAAGATCCTTTGATCTTTTCTACGGGGTCT
GACGCTCAGTGGAACGAAAACTCACGTTAAGGGATTTTGGTCATGAGATTATCAAAAAGGATCTTCACCT
AGATCCTTTTAAATTAAAAATGAAGTTTTAAATCAATCTAAAGTATATATGAGTAAACTTGGTCTGACAG
TTACCAATGCTTAATCAGTGAGGCACCTATCTCAGCGATCTGTCTATTTCGTTCATCCATAGTTGCCTGA
CTCCCCGTCGTGTAGATAACTACGATACGGGAGGGCTTACCATCTGGCCCCAGTGCTGCAATGATACCGC
GAGACCCACGCTCACCGGCTCCAGATTTATCAGCAATAAACCAGCCAGCCGGAAGGGCCGAGCGCAGAAG
TGGTCCTGCAACTTTATCCGCCTCCATCCAGTCTATTAATTGTTGCCGGGAAGCTAGAGTAAGTAGTTCG
CCAGTTAATAGTTTGCGCAACGTTGTTGCCATTGCTACAGGCATCGTGGTGTCACGCTCGTCGTTTGGTA
TGGCTTCATTCAGCTCCGGTTCCCAACGATCAAGGCGAGTTACATGATCCCCCATGTTGTGCAAAAAAGC
GGTTAGCTCCTTCGGTCCTCCGATCGTTGTCAGAAGTAAGTTGGCCGCAGTGTTATCACTCATGGTTATG
GCAGCACTGCATAATTCTCTTACTGTCATGCCATCCGTAAGATGCTTTTCTGTGACTGGTGAGTACTCAA
CCAAGTCATTCTGAGAATAGTGTATGCGGCGACCGAGTTGCTCTTGCCCGGCGTCAATACGGGATAATAC
CGCGCCACATAGCAGAACTTTAAAAGTGCTCATCATTGGAAAACGTTCTTCGGGGCGAAAACTCTCAAGG
ATCTTACCGCTGTTGAGATCCAGTTCGATGTAACCCACTCGTGCACCCAACTGATCTTCAGCATCTTTTA
CTTTCACCAGCGTTTCTGGGTGAGCAAAAACAGGAAGGCAAAATGCCGCAAAAAAGGGAATAAGGGCGAC
ACGGAAATGTTGAATACTCATACTCTTCCTTTTTCAATATTATTGAAGCATTTATCAGGGTTATTGTCTC
ATGAGCGGATACATATTTGAATGTATTTAGAAAAATAAACAAATAGGGGTTCCGCGCACATTTCCCCGAA
AAGTGCCACCTAAATTGTAAGCGTTAATATTTTGTTAAAATTCGCGTTAAATTTTTGTTAAATCAGCTCA
TTTTTTAACCAATAGGCCGAAATCGGCAAAATCCCTTATAAATCAAAAGAATAGACCGAGATAGGGT
[37 nt withheld, positions 1818-1854]
AAAGAACGTGGACTCCAACGTCAAAGG
[49 nt withheld, positions 1882-1930]
T
[91 nt withheld, positions 1932-2022]
G
[124 nt withheld, positions 2024-2147]
CCCATTCGCCATTCAGGCTGCGCAACTGTTGGGAAGGGCGATCGGTGCGGGCCTCTTCGCTATTACGCCA
GCTGGCGAAAGGGGGATGTGCTGCAAGGCGATTAAGTTGGGTAACGCCAGGGTTTTCCCAGTCACGACGT
TGTAAAACGACGGCCAGTGAGCGCGCGTAATACGACTCACTATAGGGCGAATTGGAGCTCCACCGCGGTG
GCGGCCGCTCTAGAGAGCTTGGCCCATTGCATACGTTGTATCCATATCATAATATGTACATTTATATTGG
CTCATGTCCAACATTACCGCCATGTTGACATTGATTATTGACTAGTTATTAATAGTAATCAATTACGGGG
TCATTAGTTCATAGCCCATATATGGAGTTCCGCGTTACATAACTTACGGTAAATGGCCCGCCTGGCTGAC
CGCCCAACGACCCCCGCCCATTGACGTCAATAATGACGTATGTTCCCATAGTAACGCCAATAGGGACTTT
CCATTGACGTCAATGGGTGGAGTATTTACGGTAAACTGCCCACTTGGCAGTACATCAAGTGTATCATATG
CCAAGTACGCCCCCTATTGACGTCAATGACGGTAAATGGCCCGCCTGGCATTATGCCCAGTACATGACCT
TATGGGACTTTCCTACTTGGCAGTACATCTACGTATTAGTCATCGCTATTACCATGGTGATGCGGTTTTG
GCAGTACATCAATGGGCGTGGATAGCGGTTTGACTCACGGGGATTTCCAAGTCTCCACCCCATTGACGTC
AATGGGAGTTTGTTTTGGCACCAAAATCAACGGGACTTTCCAAAATGTCGTAACAACTCCGCCCCATTGA
CGCAAATGGGCGGTAGGCGTGTACGGTGGGAGGTCTATATAAGCAGAGCTCGTTTAGTGAACCGTCAGAT
CGCCTGGAGACGCCATCCACGCTGTTTTGACCTCCATAGAAGACACCGGGACCGATCCAGCCTCCGGTCG
ACCGATCCTGAGAACTTCAGGGTGAGTTTGGGGACCCTTGATTGTTCTTTCTTTTTCGCTATTGTAAAAT
TCATGTTATATGGAGGGGGCAAAGTTTTCAGGGTGTTGTTTAGAATGGGAAGATGTCCCTTGTATCACCA
TGGACCCTCATGATAATTTTGTTTCTTTCACTTTCTACTCTGTTGACAACCATTGTCTCCTCTTATTTTC
TTTTCATTTTCTGTAACTTTTTCGTTAAACTTTAGCTTGCATTTGTAACGAATTTTTAAATTCACTTTTG
TTTATTTGTCAGATTGTAAGTACTTTCTCTAATCACTTTTTTTTCAAGGCAATCAGGGTATATTATATTG
TACTTCAGCACAGTTTTAGAGAACAATTGTTATAATTAAATGATAAGGTAGAATATTTCTGCATATAAAT
TCTGGCTGGCGTGGAAATATTCTTATTGGTAGAAACAACTACACCCTGGTCATCATCCTGCCTTTCTCTT
TATGGTTACAATGATATACACTGTTTGAGATGAGGATAAAATACTCTGAGTCCAAACCGGGCCCCTCTGC
TAACCATGTTCATGCCTTCTTCTCTTTCCTACAGCTCCTGGGCAACGTGCTGGTTGTTGTGCTGTCTCAT
CATTTTGGCAAAGAATTCCTCGAGGGCCGGATCCGAATTCCTGTATTTGTCTGAAAACATGGGCCAGACT
GTTACCACTCCCTTAAGTTTGACCTTAGGTCACTGGAAAGATGTCGAGCGGATCGCTCACAACCAGTCGG
TAGATGTCAAGAAGAGACGTTGGGTTACCTTCTGCTCTGCAGAATGGCCAACCTTTAACGTCGGATGGCC
GCGAGACGGCACCTTTAACCGAGACCTCATCACCCAGGTTAAGATCAAGGTCTTTTCACCTGGCCCGCAT
GGACACCCAGACCAGGTCCCCTACATCGTGACCTGGGAAGCCTTGGCTTTTGACCCCCCTCCCTGGGTCA
AGCCCTTTGTACACCCTAAGCCTCCGCCTCCTCTTCCTCCATCCGCCCCGTCTCTCCCCCTTGAACCTCC
TCGTTCGACCCCGCCTCGATCCTCCCTTTATCCAGCCCTCACTCCTTCTCTAGGCGCCAAACCTAAACCT
CAAGTTCTTTCTGACAGTGGGGGGCCGCTCATCGACCTACTTACAGAAGACCCCCCGCCTTATAGGGACC
CAAGACCACCCCCTTCCGACAGGGACGGAAATGGTGGAGAAGCGACCCCTGCGGGAGAGGCACCGGACCC
CTCCCCAATGGCATCTCGCCTACGTGGGAGACGGGAGCCCCCTGTGGCCGACTCCACTACCTCGCAGGCA
TTCCCCCTCCGCGCAGGAGGAAACGGACAGCTTCAATACTGGCCGTTCTCCTCTTCTGACCTTTACAACT
GGAAAAATAATAACCCTTCTTTTTCTGAAGATCCAGGTAAACTGACAGCTCTGATCGAGTCTGTCCTCAT
CACCCATCAGCCCACCTGGGACGACTGTCAGCAGCTGTTGGGGACTCTGCTGACCGGAGAAGAAAAACAA
CGGGTGCTCTTAGAGGCTAGAAAGGCGGTGCGGGGCGATGATGGGCGCCCCACTCAACTGCCCAATGAAG
TCGATGCCGCTTTTCCCCTCGAGCGCCCAGACTGGGATTACACCACCCAGGCAGGTAGGAACCACCTAGT
CCACTATCGCCAGTTGCTCCTAGCGGGTCTCCAAAACGCGGGCAGAAGCCCCACCAATTTGGCCAAGGTA
AAAGGAATAACACAAGGGCCCAATGAGTCTCCCTCGGCCTTCCTAGAGAGACTTAAGGAAGCCTATCGCA
GGTACACTCCTTATGACCCTGAGGACCCAGGGCAAGAAACTAATGTGTCTATGTCTTTCATTTGGCAGTC
TGCCCCAGACATTGGGAGAAAGTTAGAGAGGTTAGAAGATTTAAAAAACAAGACGCTTGGAGATTTGGTT
AGAGAGGCAGAAAAGATCTTTAATAAACGAGAAACCCCGGAAGAAAGAGAGGAACGTATCAGGAGAGAAA
CAGAGGAAAAAGAAGAACGCCGTAGGACAGAGGATGAGCAGAAAGAGAAAGAAAGAGATCGTAGGAGACA
TAGAGAGATGAGCAAGCTATTGGCCACTGTCGTTAGTGGACAGAAACAGGATAGACAGGGAGGAGAACGA
AGGAGGTCCCAACTCGATCGCGACCAGTGTGCCTACTGCAAAGAAAAGGGGCACTGGGCTAAAGATTGTC
CCAAGAAACCACGAGGACCTCGGGGACCAAGACCCCAGACCTCCCTCCTGACCCTAGATGACTCTGGCGG
CTCACTTCAACTGCCTCCACTTGAAAGACTGACACTGGGATCATTACAATTACCTCCTTTAGAACGATTA
ACACTCGGTTCACTACAGCTTCCGCCTCTTGAGAGATTGACATTAACGTCCACGCTGCTAATGGAGAACT
CGTCTGGAGATTACAAAGACGATGACGATAAGAAACGTACGGCCGACGGAAGCGAGTTCGAGTCACCAAA
GAAGAAGCGGAAAGTCAGCGGGGGGTCAAGCTTCGTTGCTGGAGTCATCCGGAGACTGGACGAGACAGTG
GTGAACAGAATTGCCGCCGGCGAGGTGATCCAGAGACCTGCCAATGCAATCAAGGAGATGATCGAGAACT
GTCTGGACGCCAAGTCCACAAGCATTCAGGTGATCGTGAAGGAGGGCGGACTGAAGCTGATCCAGATCCA
AGACAACGGCACAGGCATCAGAAAGGAAGATCTGGACATCGTGTGTGAACGGTTCACCACATCTAAGCTG
CAGTCTTTTGAGGATCTGGCCTCTATCAGTACCTACGGCTTCAGAGGCGAGGCCCTGGCCAGCATCAGCC
ACGTGGCCCATGTGACCATCACCACCAAAACCGCCGACGGCAAATGCGCTTATCGCGCTAGCTACAGCGA
CGGCAAGCTGAAAGCCCCGCCAAAGCCTTGCGCCGGCAACCAGGGTACACAGATAACAGTGGAGGATCTG
TTCTACAACATCGCCACCCGGAGAAAGGCCCTGAAAAATCCCAGCGAGGAGTACGGCAAGATCCTGGAAG
TCGTCGGCAGATACTCCGTGCACAACGCCGGAATCAGCTTTAGCGTAAAGAAGCAGGGAGAAACCGTGGC
CGATGTGCGCACCCTGCCAAATGCCAGCACCGTGGATAACATCAGAAGCATTTTCGGAAATGCCGTGTCC
AGAGAACTGATCGAGATCGGCTGCGAAGATAAGACCCTGGCTTTTAAGATGAACGGCTACATCAGCAACG
CCAATTACTCTGTGAAGAAGTGCATCTTTCTTCTGTTCATCAACCACAGACTGGTGGAAAGCACCAGCCT
GCGGAAAGCCATCGAGACAGTGTACGCCGCCTACCTGCCTAAGAACACCCACCCCTTCCTGTACCTGAGC
CTCGAGATCAGCCCTCAGAACGTGGACGTCAATGTGCATCCTACAAAGCACGAGGTGCACTTCCTGCACG
AGGAAAGCATCCTGGAAAGAGTGCAGCAGCACATTGAGAGCAAGCTGCTGGGCTCTAACAGCAGCAGAAT
GTACTTCACACAGACCCTGCTGCCTGGCCTGGCCGGCCCCTCAGGCGAAATGGTTAAGTCCACAACCTCT
CTGACCTCATCCAGCACCAGCGGTTCTTCCGATAAGGTGTACGCCCACCAGATGGTGCGGACCGACTCTC
GGGAGCAGAAGCTGGACGCCTTTCTGCAACCTCTGAGCAAACCTCTGAGCTCTCAGCCTCAGGCCATCGT
GACCGAGGACAAGACAGATATCTCCTCCGGCCGTGCCAGACAGCAGGACGAAGAAATGCTCGAGCTGCCA
GCTCCTGCCGAGGTGGCCGCCAAGAACCAGAGCCTGGAGGGAGATACCACAAAGGGCACCAGCGAAATGA
GCGAGAAGCGGGGCCCTACCTCTAGCAACCCCAGAAAACGGCACCGGGAGGACAGCGACGTGGAAATGGT
GGAGGACGACAGCAGAAAGGAAATGACAGCCGCTTGTACCCCTAGAAGAAGAATCATCAACCTGACCTCC
GTGCTGAGCCTGCAGGAGGAGATCAACGAGCAGGGCCACGAGGTGCTGAGAGAGATGCTGCACAATCACA
GCTTCGTGGGCTGCGTGAACCCTCAATGGGCCCTGGCTCAGCATCAAACAAAGCTGTACCTGCTGAACAC
CACCAAGCTGAGCGAAGAGCTGTTCTACCAGATCCTCATCTACGACTTCGCCAACTTCGGCGTGCTACGC
CTGAGCGAGCCCGCCCCTCTGTTTGACCTGGCCATGCTGGCTCTGGATAGCCCAGAAAGCGGCTGGACAG
AAGAGGACGGACCTAAAGAGGGGCTGGCTGAATACATCGTGGAGTTCCTGAAGAAAAAGGCCGAGATGCT
GGCCGACTACTTTTCTCTGGAAATCGACGAGGAAGGCAACCTGATCGGCCTGCCTCTGCTGATCGATAAC
TACGTGCCTCCCCTGGAAGGCCTGCCCATCTTCATCCTGAGACTGGCTACAGAGGTGAACTGGGACGAGG
AAAAGGAATGCTTCGAGTCTCTGAGCAAGGAGTGCGCCATGTTCTATAGCATCAGAAAACAGTACATCTC
TGAAGAGAGCACTCTGTCTGGCCAGCAGAGTGAAGTGCCCGGAAGCATCCCCAACAGCTGGAAGTGGACC
GTGGAACACATCGTGTACAAGGCCCTGCGGAGCCACATTCTCCCTCCTAAGCACTTCACCGAGGACGGCA
ACATCCTGCAGCTGGCCAACCTGCCCGACCTTTATAAGGTTTTCTAAACCGGTGATCTTTTTCCCTCTGC
CAAAAATTATGGGGACATCATGAAGCCCCTTGAGCATCTGACTTCTGGCTAATAAAGGAAATTTATTTTC
ATTGCAATAGTGTGTTGGAATTTTTTGTGTCTCTCACTCGGAAGGACATATGGGAGGGCAAATCATTTAA
AACATCAGAATGAGTATTTGGTTTAGAGTTTGGCAACATATGCCCATATGCTGGCTGCCATGAACAAAGG
TTGGCTATAAAGAGGTCATCAGTATATGAAACAGCCCCCTGCTGTCCATTCCTTATTCCATAGAAAAGCC
TTGACTTGAGGTTAGATTTTTTTTATATTTTGTTTTGTGTTATTTTTTTCTTTAACATCCCTAAAATTTT
CCTTACATGTTTTACTAGCCAGATTTTTCCTCCTCTCCTGACTACTCCCAGTCATAGCTGTCCCTCTTCT
CTTATGGAGATCCCTCGACGGATCGGCCGCAATTCGTAACCATGTCATAGCTGTTTCCTGTGTGAAATTG
TTATCCGCTCACAATTCCACACAACATACGAGCCGGAAGCATAAAGTGTAAAGCCTGGGGTGCCTAATGA
GTGAGCTAACTCACATTAATTGCGTTGCGCTCACTGCCCGCTTTCCAGTCGGGAAACCTGTCGTGCCAGC
TGCATTAATGAATCGGCCAACGCGCGGGGAGAGGCGGTTTGCGTATTGGGCGCTCTTCCGCTTCCTCGCT
CACTGACTCGCTGCGCTCGGTCGTTCGGCTGCGGCGAGCGGTATCAGCTCACTCAAAGGCGGTAATACGG
TTATCCACAGAATCAGGGGATAACGCAGGAAAGAACATGTGAGCAAAAGGCCAGCAAAAGGCCAGGAACC
GTAAAAAGGCCGCGTTGCTGGCGTTTTTCCATAGGCTCCGCCCCCCTGACGAGCATCACAAAAATCGACG
CTCAAGTCAGAGGT
Features (pLannotate 1.2.2; 17 found; start..end, strand, type, name):
    701..1561    -  CDS            AmpR: β-lactamase; bla; confers resistance to ampicillin, carbenicillin, and related antibiotics
   1562..1666    -  promoter       AmpR promoter: bla
   1719..2147    -  rep_origin     f1 ori (sequence partly withheld): f1 bacteriophage origin of replication; arrow indicates direction of (+) strand synthesis
   2152..2307    -  CDS            lacZα (fragment): LacZα fragment of β-galactosidase; lacZ fragment
   2315..2333    +  promoter       T7 promoter: promoter for bacteriophage T7 RNA polymerase
   2342..2371    +  misc_feature   MCS (fragment): pBluescript multiple cloning site
   2454..2833    +  enhancer       CMV enhancer: human cytomegalovirus immediate early enhancer
   2834..3037    +  promoter       CMV promoter: human cytomegalovirus (CMV) immediate early promoter
   3149..3721    +  intron         β-globin intron: intron from rabbit β-globin gene
   3819..4235    +  CDS            gag (truncated): truncated Moloney murine leukemia virus (MMLV) gag gene lacking the start codon
   5676..7931    +  CDS            MLH1: MLH1_HUMAN - Also known as COCA2. Experimental evidence at protein level: Swiss-Prot protein existence level 1. Heterodimerizes with PMS2 to form MutL alpha, a component of the post-replicative DNA mismatch repair system (MMR). DNA repair is initiated by MutS alpha (MSH2-MSH6) or MutS beta (MSH2-MSH3) binding to a dsDNA mismatch, then MutL alpha is recruited to the heteroduplex. Assembly of the MutL-MutS-heteroduplex ternary complex in presence of RFC and PCNA is sufficient to activate endonuclease activity of PMS2. It introduces single-strand breaks near the mismatch and thus generates new en
   8008..8063    +  polyA_signal   β-globin poly(A) signal: rabbit β-globin polyadenylation signal (Gil and Proudfoot, 1987)
   8445..8461    -  protein_bind   lac operator: The lac repressor binds to the lac operator to inhibit transcription in E. coli. This inhibition can be relieved by adding lactose or isopropyl-β-D-thiogalactopyranoside (IPTG). lac repressor encoded by lacI
   8469..8499    -  promoter       lac promoter: promoter for the E. coli lac operon
   8514..8535    -  protein_bind   CAP binding site: CAP binding activates transcription in the presence of cAMP. E. coli catabolite activator protein
   8548..8640    -  CDS            lacI (fragment): lac repressor; lacI; The lac repressor binds to the lac operator to inhibit transcription in E. coli. This inhibition can be relieved by adding lactose or isopropyl-β-D-thiogalactopyranoside (IPTG).
   8823..530     -  rep_origin     ori (across the origin): high-copy-number ColE1/pMB1/pBR322/pUC origin of replication
