[The description below was written by a language model from this plasmid's Addgene catalogue record and pLannotate feature annotations shown in this document.]
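Description:
pCMV-MMLV-gag-hMLH1dn is a mammalian expression plasmid for producing engineered virus-like particles, built by Gibson cloning into the pCMV-MMLVgag-3xNES-Cas9 backbone. In E. coli it is maintained at high copy through a ColE1/pUC-type origin and selected with ampicillin via the β-lactamase gene. It also carries pBluescript-derived remnants: an f1 origin, a lacZα fragment, a T7 promoter and lac promoter/operator elements. No mammalian selection marker is annotated.

The expression cassette uses the CMV immediate-early enhancer and promoter followed by a rabbit β-globin intron, and it ends in a rabbit β-globin polyadenylation signal. It encodes Moloney murine leukemia virus Gag fused to a dominant-negative human MLH1 lacking residues 754–756. According to the record, a FLAG tag, nuclear export signals and a protease cleavage site lie between Gag and the cargo. The feature table labels only a short stretch as gag, but the gap between that annotation and the 2,256 bp MLH1 coding region is consistent with a longer Gag-NES-linker segment. In this design, Gag directs the fusion into budding particles, the NES keeps it cytoplasmic in producer cells, and the viral protease cleaves the linker during particle maturation to free hMLH1dn. Dominant-negative MLH1 transiently impairs mismatch repair, a strategy used to improve prime editing outcomes.

The stated purpose mentions particles with base-editor RNP cargo, whereas the associated publication concerns prime editing systems. The plasmid would normally be co-transfected with other particle components, which the record does not specify. The listed total size (10,783 bp) also differs from the sequenced record (8,881 nt).
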