Addgene plasmid #195513: pCMV-MMLV-gag-hMLH1dn
Purpose: MMLV-Gag fused to hMLH1dn with TSTLLMENSS cleavage site between Gag-NES and hMLH1dn. For production of virus like particles with base-editor RNP cargo.
Depositing lab: Hyongbum Kim. Depositing organization: Yonsei University Health System. Publication: Prediction of efficiencies for diverse prime editing systems in multiple cell types. Yu G, Kim HK, Park J, Kwak H, Cheong Y, Kim D, Kim J, Kim J, Kim HH. Cell. 2023 Apr 21:S0092-8674(23)00331-8. doi: 10.1016/j.cell.2023.03.034. PubMed 37119812.
Backbone
  Vector backbone: pCMV-MMLVgag-3xNES-Cas9
  Backbone manufacturer: David Liu
  Backbone size w/o insert (bp): 4021
  Total vector size (bp): 10783
  Vector type: Mammalian Expression ; Virus like particle
Growth in bacteria
  Bacterial resistance: Ampicillin, 100 μg/mL
  Growth temperature: 37°C
  Growth strain: DH5alpha
  Copy number: High Copy
Gene/Insert
  Gene/Insert name: hMLH1dn (alt name: Human MLH1 del754-756)
  Species: H. sapiens (human)
  Insert size (bp): 2256
  Mutation: Human MLH1 del754-756
  Entrez Gene: MLH1 (a.k.a. COCA2, FCC2, HNPCC, HNPCC2, LYNCH2, MLH-1, MMRCS1, hMLH1)
  Promoter: CMV
  Tag / fusion protein: FLAG (N terminal on backbone); Protease cleavate site (N terminal on backbone); NES (N terminal on backbone)
  Cloning method: Gibson Cloning
  Sequencing primers: 5′ ctctgagtccaaaccgggcc; 3′ CCCATATGTCCTTCCGAGTG
Terms and licenses: Academic/Nonprofit Terms; Industry Terms: Not Available to Industry
How to cite: pCMV-MMLV-gag-hMLH1dn was a gift from Hyongbum Kim (Addgene plasmid # 195513 ; http://n2t.net/addgene:195513 ; RRID:Addgene_195513)
